Addgene plasmid #18765: MSCV eIF4E S209D IRES GFP
Depositing lab: Scott Lowe. Depositing organization: Cold Spring Harbor Laboratory. Publication: Dissecting eIF4E action in tumorigenesis. Wendel HG, Silva RL, Malina A, Mills JR, Zhu H, Ueda T, Watanabe-Fukunaga R, Fukunaga R, Teruya-Feldstein J, Pelletier J, Lowe SW. Genes Dev. 2007 Dec 15. 21(24):3232-7. 10.1101/gad.1604407 PubMed 18055695.
Backbone
  Vector backbone: MSCV-IRES-GFP
  Vector type: Mammalian Expression, Retroviral
Growth in bacteria
  Bacterial resistance: Ampicillin, 100 μg/mL
  Growth temperature: 37°C
  Growth strain: DH5alpha
  Copy number: High Copy
Gene/Insert
  Gene/Insert name: eIF4E S209D (alt name: eIF4E)
  Species: M. musculus (mouse)
  Insert size (bp): 1327
  Mutation: S209D
  Entrez Gene: Eif4e (a.k.a. EG668879, Eif4e-ps, If4e, eIF-4E)
  Tag / fusion protein: IRES GFP (C terminal on backbone)
  Cloning method: Restriction Enzyme; 5′ cloning site EcoRI (unknown if destroyed); 3′ cloning site EcoRI (unknown if destroyed)
  Sequencing primers: 5′ pLXSN 5'
Terms and licenses: Academic/Nonprofit Terms; Industry Terms: Not Available to Industry
How to cite: MSCV eIF4E S209D IRES GFP was a gift from Scott Lowe (Addgene plasmid # 18765 ; http://n2t.net/addgene:18765 ; RRID:Addgene_18765)
