[The description below was written by a language model from this plasmid's Addgene catalogue record.]
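Description:
MSCV eIF4E S209D IRES GFP is a retroviral mammalian expression plasmid built on the MSCV-IRES-GFP backbone, a murine stem cell virus–derived vector. In vectors of this type, the viral long terminal repeats flank the payload, with the 5′ LTR serving as the promoter and a packaging signal allowing the transcript to be incorporated into retroviral particles when the plasmid is introduced into a packaging cell line. The resulting virus stably integrates the cassette into dividing target cells. The record provides no feature table, so these elements are inferred from the backbone name rather than listed individually. In bacteria the plasmid is maintained at high copy number under ampicillin selection.

The insert is a roughly 1.3 kb fragment encoding mouse Eif4e, the cap-binding translation initiation factor eIF4E, cloned into an EcoRI site and carrying an S209D substitution. Replacing a serine with aspartate is a common way to mimic constitutive phosphorylation, although the record itself states only the mutation and not its intended effect. Downstream of the insert, an internal ribosome entry site drives translation of GFP from the same bicistronic transcript. GFP is therefore a separate co-expressed reporter rather than a fusion to eIF4E, despite being listed under the tag field, and it allows transduced cells to be identified or sorted by fluorescence. The associated publication concerns the dissection of eIF4E action in tumorigenesis, consistent with use of this construct to compare the mutant protein's activity with that of other eIF4E variants in transduced mammalian cells.
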