>Addgene plasmid #18765 | MSCV eIF4E S209D IRES GFP | addgene partial sequence | sequence record 24659 | pLXSN-5
NNNNCNNCTTNNNNNNNCCTCACTCCTTCTCTAGGCGCCGGAATTAGATCCTATCCATATGACGTTCCAG
ATTACGCTGCTCAGTGCGGCCCGGAATTCATGGCGACTGTGGAACCGGAAACCACCCCTACCACTAATCC
CCCACCTGCAGAAGAGGAAAAAACAGAGTCTAATCAGGAGGTTGCTAACCCAGAGCACTATATTAAACAC
CCTCTACAGAACAGGTGGGCACTCTGGTTTTTTAAAAATGATAAAAGCAAAACTTGGCAAGCAAACCTTC
GATTGATCTCTAAGTTTGATACTGTTGAAGACTTTTGGGCTCTATACAACCATATCCAGTTGTCTAGTAA
TTTAATGCCTGGCTGTGACTACTCACTTTTTAAGGACGGGATTGAGCCTATGTGGGAAGATGAGAAAAAC
AAACGAGGAGGACGGTGGCTGATCACACTGAACAAGCAGCAGAGACGGAGTGACCTCGATCGCTTCTGGC
TAGAGACACTGCTGTGCCTTATTGGAGAATCTTTCGATGACTACAGTGATGATGTGTGTGGAGCTGTTGT
TAATGTTAGAGCTAAAGGTGATAAGATAGCAATATGGACTACTGAGTGTGANANNNNAAGATGCAGTCAC
ACACATAGGGAGGNNTNNCAAGGAAAGGTTAGGACTTCCTCCGAAGATAGTGATTGGNTNTNNGTCCCAC
GCANANNCNGNNNNNAAGTNCNGNNANACCNCNNNAAAAANNNGGTTNNNTNGTTNANNNNNNGGTTAAC
GAATTCCGCCCCCCCCCCCCNNNNNTTNNTGGNNNNAAANCCCTNGNNNNNAANGNGGNNNGGGNGGNNG
NNNNNNTNNTNNNNNNNNNNN
