>Addgene plasmid #18765 | MSCV eIF4E S209D IRES GFP | addgene partial sequence | sequence record 24660 | IRES-R 5'-CCTCACATTGCCAAAAGACG-3'
ACATATAGACAACGCACACCGGCCTTATTCCAAGCGGCTTCGGCCAGTAACGTTAGGGGGGGGGGGCGGA
ATTCGTTAACCTCGAGTTAAACAACAAACCTATTTTTAGTGGTGTCTCCGGACTTTGTAGCTGTGTCTGC
GTGGGACTGATAACCAATCACTATCTTCGGAGGAAGTCCTAACCTTTCCTTGTATACCCTCCCTATGTGT
GTGACTGCATCTCTGTTTTCACACTCAGTAGTCCATATTGCTATCTTATCACCTTTAGCTCTAACATTAA
CAACAGCTCCACACACATCATCACTGTAGTCATCGAAAGATTCTCCAATAAGGCACAGCAGTGTCTCTAG
CCAGAAGCGATCGAGGTCACTCCGTCTCTGCTGCTTGTTCAGTGNGATCAGCCACCGTCCTCCTCGTTTG
TTTTTCTCATCTTCCCACATAGGCTCAATCCCGTCCTTAAAAAGTGAGTAGTCACAGCCAGGCATTAAAT
TACTAGACAACTGGATATGGTTGTATAGAGCCCAAAAGTCTTCAACAGTATCAAACTTAGAGATCAATCG
AAGGTTTGCTTGCCAAGTTTTTANNNNNNNTTTTANACGAAAAAAAGGCCCCACNTGTTCTGTAGAGGGN
GTTTAATATAGTGCTCTGGGTTAGCAACCTCCTGATTAGACTCTGTTTTTTCCTCTTCTGCAGGTGGGGG
ATATGGTANGGGTGGTNCCGGTGTCAANGCCCNAAAATNCNGGGGCCCATGACACTATTNGAAACTTATN
GANAGATTATCCCGCCNNAAAAGATGAGNTGAAAGGAGACAGNGGNCANANGGTCAGGAAACGNGAGAAA
AGAGAN
